>Addgene plasmid #245037 | NPY mTagBFP2 | addgene full sequence | sequence record 487630 | Addgene NGS Result
CGTTACATAACTTACGGTAAATGGCCCGCCTGGCTGACCGCCCAACGACCCCCGCCCATTGACGTCAATA
ATGACGTATGTTCCCATAGTAACGCCAATAGGGACTTTCCATTGACGTCAATGGGTGGAGTATTTACGGT
AAACTGCCCACTTGGCAGTACATCAAGTGTATCATATGCCAAGTACGCCCCCTATTGACGTCAATGACGG
TAAATGGCCCGCCTGGCATTATGCCCAGTACATGACCTTATGGGACTTTCCTACTTGGCAGTACATCTAC
GTATTAGTCATCGCTATTACCATGGTGATGCGGTTTTGGCAGTACATCAATGGGCGTGGATAGCGGTTTG
ACTCACGGGGATTTCCAAGTCTCCACCCCATTGACGTCAATGGGAGTTTGTTTTGGCACCAAAATCAACG
GGACTTTCCAAAATGTCGTAACAACTCCGCCCCATTGACGCAAATGGGCGGTAGGCGTGTACGGTGGGAG
GTCTATATAAGCAGAGCTGGTTTAGTGAACCGTCAGATCCGCTAGCGCTACCGGACTCAGATCTCGAGCT
CAAGCTTGGGCTGCAGGTCCGCGCCAGCCACCATGCTAGGTAACAAGCGACTGGGGCTGTCCGGACTGAC
CCTCGCCCTGTCCCTGCTCGTGTGCCTGGGTGCGCTGGCCGAGGCGTACCCCTCCAAGCCGGACAACCCG
GGCGAGGACGCACCAGCGGAGGACATGGCCAGATACTACTCGGCGCTGCGACACTACATCAACCTCATCA
CCAGGCAGAGATATGGAAAACCGGTCGCCACCATGGTGTCTAAGGGCGAAGAGCTGATTAAGGAGAACAT
GCACATGAAGCTGTACATGGAGGGCACCGTGGACAACCATCACTTCAAGTGCACATCCGAGGGCGAAGGC
AAGCCCTACGAGGGCACCCAGACCATGAGAATCAAGGTGGTCGAGGGCGGCCCTCTCCCCTTCGCCTTCG
ACATCCTGGCTACTAGCTTCCTCTACGGCAGCAAGACCTTCATCAACCACACCCAGGGCATCCCCGACTT
CTTCAAGCAGTCCTTCCCTGAGGGCTTCACATGGGAGAGAGTCACCACATACGAAGACGGGGGCGTGCTG
ACCGCTACCCAGGACACCAGCCTCCAGGACGGCTGCCTCATCTACAACGTCAAGATCAGAGGGGTGAACT
TCACATCCAACGGCCCTGTGATGCAGAAGAAAACACTCGGCTGGGAGGCCTTCACCGAGACGCTGTACCC
CGCTGACGGCGGCCTGGAAGGCAGAAACGACATGGCCCTGAAGCTCGTGGGCGGGAGCCATCTGATCGCA
AACGCCAAGACCACATATAGATCCAAGAAACCCGCTAAGAACCTCAAGATGCCTGGCGTCTACTATGTGG
ACTACAGACTGGAAAGAATCAAGGAGGCCAACAACGAGACCTACGTCGAGCAGCACGAGGTGGCAGTGGC
CAGATACTGCGACCTCCCTAGCAAACTGGGGCACAAGCTTAATTAAGCGGCCGCGACTCTAGATCATAAT
CAGCCATACCACATTTGTAGAGGTTTTACTTGCTTTAAAAAACCTCCCACACCTCCCCCTGAACCTGAAA
CATAAAATGAATGCAATTGTTGTTGTTAACTTGTTTATTGCAGCTTATAATGGTTACAAATAAAGCAATA
GCATCACAAATTTCACAAATAAAGCATTTTTTTCACTGCATTCTAGTTGTGGTTTGTCCAAACTCATCAA
TGTATCTTAAGGCGTAAATTGTAAGCGTTAATATTTTGTTAAAATTCGCGTTAAATTTTTGTTAAATCAG
CTCATTTTTTAACCAATAGGCCGAAATCGGCAAAATCCCTTATAAATCAAAAGAATAGACCGAGATAGGG
T
[37 nt withheld, positions 1892-1928]
AAAGAACGTGGACTCCAACGTCAAAGG
[49 nt withheld, positions 1956-2004]
T
[91 nt withheld, positions 2006-2096]
G
[124 nt withheld, positions 2098-2221]
CAGGTGGCACTTTTCGGGGAAATGTGCGCGGAACCCCTATTTGTTTATTTTTCTAAATACATTCAAATAT
GTATCCGCTCATGAGACAATAACCCTGATAAATGCTTCAATAATATTGAAAAAGGAAGAGTCCTGAGGCG
GAAAGAACCAGCTGTGGAATGTGTGTCAGTTAGGGTGTGGAAAGTCCCCAGGCTCCCCAGCAGGCAGAAG
TATGCAAAGCATGCATCTCAATTAGTCAGCAACCAGGTGTGGAAAGTCCCCAGGCTCCCCAGCAGGCAGA
AGTATGCAAAGCATGCATCTCAATTAGTCAGCAACCATAGTCCCGCCCCTAACTCCGCCCATCCCGCCCC
TAACTCCGCCCAGTTCCGCCCATTCTCCGCCCCATGGCTGACTAATTTTTTTTATTTATGCAGAGGCCGA
GGCCGCCTCGGCCTCTGAGCTATTCCAGAAGTAGTGAGGAGGCTTTTTTGGAGGCCTAGGCTTTTGCAAA
GATCGATCAAGAGACAGGATGAGGATCGTTTCGCATGATTGAACAAGATGGATTGCACGCAGGTTCTCCG
GCCGCTTGGGTGGAGAGGCTATTCGGCTATGACTGGGCACAACAGACAATCGGCTGCTCTGATGCCGCCG
TGTTCCGGCTGTCAGCGCAGGGGCGCCCGGTTCTTTTTGTCAAGACCGACCTGTCCGGTGCCCTGAATGA
ACTGCAAGACGAGGCAGCGCGGCTATCGTGGCTGGCCACGACGGGCGTTCCTTGCGCAGCTGTGCTCGAC
GTTGTCACTGAAGCGGGAAGGGACTGGCTGCTATTGGGCGAAGTGCCGGGGCAGGATCTCCTGTCATCTC
ACCTTGCTCCTGCCGAGAAAGTATCCATCATGGCTGATGCAATGCGGCGGCTGCATACGCTTGATCCGGC
TACCTGCCCATTCGACCACCAAGCGAAACATCGCATCGAGCGAGCACGTACTCGGATGGAAGCCGGTCTT
GTCGATCAGGATGATCTGGACGAAGAGCATCAGGGGCTCGCGCCAGCCGAACTGTTCGCCAGGCTCAAGG
CGAGCATGCCCGACGGCGAGGATCTCGTCGTGACCCATGGCGATGCCTGCTTGCCGAATATCATGGTGGA
AAATGGCCGCTTTTCTGGATTCATCGACTGTGGCCGGCTGGGTGTGGCGGACCGCTATCAGGACATAGCG
TTGGCTACCCGTGATATTGCTGAAGAGCTTGGCGGCGAATGGGCTGACCGCTTCCTCGTGCTTTACGGTA
TCGCCGCTCCCGATTCGCAGCGCATCGCCTTCTATCGCCTTCTTGACGAGTTCTTCTGAGCGGGACTCTG
GGGTTCGAAATGACCGACCAAGCGACGCCCAACCTGCCATCACGAGATTTCGATTCCACCGCCGCCTTCT
ATGAAAGGTTGGGCTTCGGAATCGTTTTCCGGGACGCCGGCTGGATGATCCTCCAGCGCGGGGATCTCAT
GCTGGAGTTCTTCGCCCACCCTAGGGGGAGGCTAACTGAAACACGGAAGGAGACAATACCGGAAGGAACC
CGCGCTATGACGGCAATAAAAAGACAGAATAAAACGCACGGTGTTGGGTCGTTTGTTCATAAACGCGGGG
TTCGGTCCCAGGGCTGGCACTCTGTCGATACCCCACCGAGACCCCATTGGGGCCAATACGCCCGCGTTTC
TTCCTTTTCCCCACCCCACCCCCCAAGTTCGGGTGAAGGCCCAGGGCTCGCAGCCAACGTCGGGGCGGCA
GGCCCTGCCATAGCCTCAGGTTACTCATATATACTTTAGATTGATTTAAAACTTCATTTTTAATTTAAAA
GGATCTAGGTGAAGATCCTTTTTGATAATCTCATGACCAAAATCCCTTAACGTGAGTTTTCGTTCCACTG
AGCGTCAGACCCCGTAGAAAAGATCAAAGGATCTTCTTGAGATCCTTTTTTTCTGCGCGTAATCTGCTGC
TTGCAAACAAAAAAACCACCGCTACCAGCGGTGGTTTGTTTGCCGGATCAAGAGCTACCAACTCTTTTTC
CGAAGGTAACTGGCTTCAGCAGAGCGCAGATACCAAATACTGTTCTTCTAGTGTAGCCGTAGTTAGGCCA
CCACTTCAAGAACTCTGTAGCACCGCCTACATACCTCGCTCTGCTAATCCTGTTACCAGTGGCTGCTGCC
AGTGGCGATAAGTCGTGTCTTACCGGGTTGGACTCAAGACGATAGTTACCGGATAAGGCGCAGCGGTCGG
GCTGAACGGGGGGTTCGTGCACACAGCCCAGCTTGGAGCGAACGACCTACACCGAACTGAGATACCTACA
GCGTGAGCTATGAGAAAGCGCCACGCTTCCCGAAGGGAGAAAGGCGGACAGGTATCCGGTAAGCGGCAGG
GTCGGAACAGGAGAGCGCACGAGGGAGCTTCCAGGGGGAAACGCCTGGTATCTTTATAGTCCTGTCGGGT
TTCGCCACCTCTGACTTGAGCGTCGATTTTTGTGATGCTCGTCAGGGGGGCGGAGCCTATGGAAAAACGC
CAGCAACGCGGCCTTTTTACGGTTCCTGGCCTTTTGCTGGCCTTTTGCTCACATGTTCTTTCCTGCGTTA
TCCCCTGATTCTGTGGATAACCGTATTACCGCCATGCATTAGTTATTAATAGTAATCAATTACGGGGTCA
TTAGTTCATAGCCCATATATGGAGTTCCG
Features (pLannotate 1.2.2; 16 found; start..end, strand, type, name):
      1..304     +  enhancer       CMV enhancer: human cytomegalovirus immediate early enhancer
    305..508     +  promoter       CMV promoter: human cytomegalovirus (CMV) immediate early promoter
    531..567     +  misc_feature   MCS (fragment): multiple cloning site
    677..784     +  CDS            NPY: NPY_ALLMI - Experimental evidence at protein level: Swiss-Prot protein existence level 1. NPY is implicated in the control of feeding and in secretion of gonadotrophin-release hormone. From Alligator mississippiensis (American alligator).
    803..1513    +  CDS            mTagBFP2: mTagBFP2 is a basic (constitutively fluorescent) blue fluorescent protein published in 2011, derived from Entacmaea quadricolor. It is reported to be a very rapidly-maturing monomer with very low acid sensitivity.
   1532..1615    +  CDS            large T antigen (fragment): large T antigen from SV40 (simian virus 40)
   1638..1759    +  polyA_signal   SV40 poly(A) signal: SV40 polyadenylation signal
   1793..2221    -  rep_origin     f1 ori (sequence partly withheld): f1 bacteriophage origin of replication; arrow indicates direction of (+) strand synthesis
   2248..2352    +  promoter       AmpR promoter: bla
   2354..2711    +  promoter       SV40 promoter: SV40 enhancer and early promoter
   2746..3540    +  CDS            NeoR/KanR: aminoglycoside phosphotransferase from Tn5; aph(3')-II (or nptII); confers resistance to neomycin, kanamycin, and G418 (Geneticin®)
   3561..3713    +  CDS            ble (fragment): BLE_KLEPN - Experimental evidence at protein level: Swiss-Prot protein existence level 1. Binding protein with a strong affinity to the bleomycin family of antibiotics. Binds to CL990; an antimitotic-antibiotic compound. From Klebsiella pneumoniae.
   3772..3819    +  polyA_signal   HSV TK poly(A) signal: herpes simplex virus thymidine kinase polyadenylation signal (Cole and Stacy, 1985)
   3910..3926    -  polyA_signal   bGH poly(A) signal (fragment): bovine growth hormone polyadenylation signal
   4148..4736    +  rep_origin     ori: high-copy-number ColE1/pMB1/pBR322/pUC origin of replication
   4851..4910    +  enhancer       CMV enhancer (fragment): human cytomegalovirus immediate early enhancer
