[The description below was written by a language model from this plasmid's Addgene catalogue record and pLannotate feature annotations shown in this document.]
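Description:
NPY mTagBFP2 is a mammalian expression plasmid of about 4.9 kb built on an N1-type backbone, in which the fluorescent protein lies downstream of the cloning site so that it is fused to the C terminus of the insert. It is maintained in E. coli through a high-copy ColE1/pUC-type origin and selected with kanamycin. The NeoR/KanR aminoglycoside phosphotransferase gene sits behind tandem bacterial (bla) and SV40 early promoters and is followed by an HSV TK polyadenylation signal. This arrangement gives kanamycin resistance in bacteria and would also allow G418 selection in mammalian cells. An f1 origin is also present. Short annotated fragments of ble, bGH poly(A) and SV40 large T antigen appear to be backbone remnants or partial matches rather than functional elements.

The payload is human neuropeptide Y (NPY) fused at its C terminus to mTagBFP2, a monomeric, rapidly maturing blue fluorescent protein with low acid sensitivity. Expression is driven by the CMV immediate early enhancer and promoter and terminated by the SV40 poly(A) signal. The automated annotation labels only a short stretch of the NPY region, matching it to an alligator NPY entry. This most likely reflects conservation of the mature peptide, and the catalogue lists the insert as human. The cloning sites used are not recorded.

The stated purpose is to mark secretory granules in endocrine cells. NPY is a secreted neuropeptide that is sorted into the regulated secretory pathway, so the fusion carries the blue fluorophore into the granule lumen. The tag's acid tolerance suits that acidic compartment, and its blue emission leaves the green and red channels free for co-imaging other labelled proteins.
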