Addgene plasmid #245037: NPY mTagBFP2
Purpose: Secretory granule marker for endocrine cells
Depositing lab: Thomas Martin. Depositing organization: University of Wisconsin, Madison.
Backbone
  Vector backbone: N1
  Vector type: Mammalian Expression
Growth in bacteria
  Bacterial resistance: Kanamycin, 50 μg/mL
  Growth temperature: 37°C
  Growth strain: DH5alpha
  Copy number: High Copy
Gene/Insert
  Gene/Insert name: NPY
  Species: H. sapiens (human)
  Entrez Gene: NPY (a.k.a. PYY4)
  Tag / fusion protein: mTagBFP2 (C terminal on insert)
  Cloning method: Restriction Enzyme; 5′ cloning site Unknown (unknown if destroyed)
Terms and licenses: Academic/Nonprofit Terms; Industry Terms: Not Available to Industry
How to cite: NPY mTagBFP2 was a gift from Thomas Martin (Addgene plasmid # 245037 ; http://n2t.net/addgene:245037 ; RRID:Addgene_245037)
