>Addgene plasmid #245037 | NPY mTagBFP2 | depositor partial sequence | sequence record 482127 | NPY mTagBFP2 sequence 1016 bps
CCTGNTCGTGTGCCTGGGTGCGCTGGCCGAGGCGTACCCNTCCAAGCCGGACAACCCGGGNGAGGACGCA
CCAGCGGAGGACATGGCCAGATANTANTCGGCGNTGNGACANTACATCAACNTCATCACCAGGCAGAGAT
ATGGAAAACCGGTCGCCACCATGGTGTCTAAGGGCGAAGAGCTGATTAAGGAGAACATGCACATGAAGCT
GTACATGGAGGGCACCGTGGACAACCATCACTTCAAGTGCACATCCGAGGGCGAAGGCAAGCCCTACGAG
GGCACCCAGACCATGAGAATCAAGGTGGTCGAGGGCGGCCCTCTCCCCTTCGCCTTCGACATCCTGGCTA
CTAGCTTCCTCTACGGCAGCAAGACCTTCATCAACCACACCCAGGGCATCCCCGACTTCTTCAAGCAGTC
CTTCCCTGAGGGCTTCACATGGGAGAGAGTCACCACATACGAAGACGGGGGCGTGCTGACCGCTACCCAG
GACACCAGCCTCCAGGACGGCTGCCTCATCTACAACGTCAAGATCAGAGGGGTGAACTTCACATCCAACG
GCCCTGTGATGCAGAAGAAAACACTCGGCTGGGAGGCCTTCACCGAGACGCTGTACCCCGCTGACGGCGG
CCTGGAAGGCAGAAACGACATGGCCCTGAAGCTCGTGGGCGGGAGCCATCTGATCGCAAACGCCAAGACC
ACATATAGATCCAAGAAACCCGCTAAGAACCTCAAGATGCCTGGCGTCTACTATGTGGACTACAGACTGG
AAAGAATCAAGGAGGCCAACAACGAGACCTACGTCGAGCAGCACGAGGTGGCAGTGGCCAGATACTGCGA
CCTCCCTAGCAAACTGGGGCACAAGCTTAATTAAGCGGCCGCGACTCTAGATCATAATCAGCCATACCAC
ATTTGTAGAGGTTTTACTTGCTTTAAAAAACCTCCCACACCTCCCCCTGAACCTGAAACATAAAATGAAT
GCAATTGTTGTTGTTAACTTGTTATGNAGCTTNATN
